>Addgene plasmid #219965 | MSCV-IRES-tagBFP | addgene full sequence | sequence record 442485 | Addgene NGS Result
TTAAGTTGGGTAACGCCAGGGTTTTCCCAGTCACGACGTTGTAAAACGACGGCGCAAGGAATGGTGCATG
CAAGGAGATGGCGCCCAACAGTCCCCCGGCCACGGGGCCTGCCACCATACCCACGCCGAAACAAGCGCTC
ATGAGCCCGAAGTGGCGAGCCCGATCTTCCCCATCGGTGATGTCGGCGATATAGGCGCCAGCAACCGCAC
CTGTGGCGCCGGTGATGCCGGCCACGATGCGTCCGGCGTAGAGGCGATTAGTCCAATTTGTTAAAGACAG
GATATCAGTGGTCCAGGCTCTAGTTTTGACTCAACAATATCACCAGCTGAAGCCTATAGAGTACGAGCCA
TAGATAAAATAAAAGATTTTATTTAGTCTCCAGAAAAAGGGGGGAATGAAAGACCCCACCTGTAGGTTTG
GCAAGCTAGCTTAAGTAACGCCATTTTGCAAGGCATGGAAAATACATAACTGAGAATAGAGAAGTTCAGA
TCAAGGTTAGGAACAGAGAGACAGCAGAATATGGGCCAAACAGGATATCTGTGGTAAGCAGTTCCTGCCC
CGGCTCAGGGCCAAGAACAGATGGTCCCCAGATGCGGTCCCGCCCTCAGCAGTTTCTAGAGAACCATCAG
ATGTTTCCAGGGTGCCCCAAGGACCTGAAATGACCCTGTGCCTTATTTGAACTAACCAATCAGTTCGCTT
CTCGCTTCTGTTCGCGCGCTTCTGCTCCCCGAGCTCAATAAAAGAGCCCACAACCCCTCACTCGGCGCGC
CAGTCCTCCGATAGACTGCGTCGCCCGGGTACCCGTATTCCCAATAAAGCCTCTTGCTGTTTGCATCCGA
ATCGTGGACTCGCTGATCCTTGGGAGGGTCTCCTCAGATTGATTGACTGCCCACCTCGGGGGTCTTTCAT
TTGGAGGTTCCACCGAGATTTGGAGACCCCTGCCCAGGGACCACCGACCCCCCCGCCGGGAGGTAAGCTG
GCCAGCGGTCGTTTCGTGTCTGTCTCTGTCTTTGTGCGTGTTTGTGCCGGCATCTAATGTTTGCGCCTGC
GTCTGTACTAGTTAGCTAACTAGCTCTGTATCTGGCGGACCCGTGGTGGAACTGACGAGTTCTGAACACC
CGGCCGCAACCCTGGGAGACGTCCCAGGGACTTTGGGGGCCGTTTTTGTGGCCCGACCTGAGGAAGGGAG
TCGATGTGGAATCCGACCCCGTCAGGATATGTGGTTCTGGTAGGAGACGAGAACCTAAAACAGTTCCCGC
CTCCGTCTGAATTTTTGCTTTCGGTTTGGAACCGAAGCCGCGCGTCTTGTCTGCTGCAGCGCTGCAGCAT
CGTTCTGTGTTGTCTCTGTCTGACTGTGTTTCTGTATTTGTCTGAAAATTAGGGCCAGACTGTTACCACT
CCCTTAAGTTTGACCTTAGGTCACTGGAAAGATGTCGAGCGGATCGCTCACAACCAGTCGGTAGATGTCA
AGAAGAGACGTTGGGTTACCTTCTGCTCTGCAGAATGGCCAACCTTTAACGTCGGATGGCCGCGAGACGG
CACCTTTAACCGAGACCTCATCACCCAGGTTAAGATCAAGGTCTTTTCACCTGGCCCGCATGGACACCCA
GACCAGGTCCCCTACATCGTGACCTGGGAAGCCTTGGCTTTTGACCCCCCTCCCTGGGTCAAGCCCTTTG
TACACCCTAAGCCTCCGCCTCCTCTTCCTCCATCCGCCCCGTCTCTCCCCCTTGAACCTCCTCGTTCGAC
CCCGCCTCGATCCTCCCTTTATCCAGCCCTCACTCCTTCTCTAGGCGCCGGAATTCGTTAACCTCGAGCG
GGATCAATTCCGCCCCCCCCCTAACGTTACTGGCCGAAGCCGCTTGGAATAAGGCCGGTGTGCGTTTGTC
TATATGTTATTTTCCACCATATTGCCGTCTTTTGGCAATGTGAGGGCCCGGAAACCTGGCCCTGTCTTCT
TGACGAGCATTCCTAGGGGTCTTTCCCCTCTCGCCAAAGGAATGCAAGGTCTGTTGAATGTCGTGAAGGA
AGCAGTTCCTCTGGAAGCTTCTTGAAGACAAACAACGTCTGTAGCGACCCTTTGCAGGCAGCGGAACCCC
CCACCTGGCGACAGGTGCCTCTGCGGCCAAAAGCCACGTGTATAAGATACACCTGCAAAGGCGGCACAAC
CCCAGTGCCACGTTGTGAGTTGGATAGTTGTGGAAAGAGTCAAATGGCTCTCCTCAAGCGTATTCAACAA
GGGGCTGAAGGATGCCCAGAAGGTACCCCATTGTATGGGATCTGATCTGGGGCCTCGGTGCACATGCTTT
ACATGTGTTTAGTCGAGGTTAAAAAAACGTCTAGGCCCCCCGAACCACGGGGACGTGGTTTTCCTTTGAA
AAACACGATAATACCATGGCCATGAGCGAGCTGATTAAGGAGAACATGCACATGAAGCTGTACATGGAGG
GCACCGTGGACAACCATCACTTCAAGTGCACATCCGAGGGCGAAGGCAAGCCCTACGAGGGCACCCAGAC
CATGAGAATCAAGGTGGTCGAGGGCGGCCCTCTCCCCTTCGCCTTCGACATCCTGGCTACTAGCTTCCTC
TACGGCAGCAAGACCTTCATCAACCACACCCAGGGCATCCCCGACTTCTTCAAGCAGTCCTTCCCTGAGG
GCTTCACATGGGAGAGAGTCACCACATACGAGGACGGGGGCGTGCTGACCGCTACCCAGGACACCAGCCT
CCAGGACGGCTGCCTCATCTACAACGTCAAGATCAGAGGGGTGAACTTCACATCCAACGGCCCTGTGATG
CAGAAGAAAACACTCGGCTGGGAGGCCTTCACCGAGACGCTGTACCCCGCTGACGGCGGCCTGGAAGGCA
GAAACGACATGGCCCTGAAGCTCGTGGGCGGGAGCCATCTGATCGCAAACATCAAGACCACATATAGATC
CAAGAAACCCGCTAAGAACCTCAAGATGCCTGGCGTCTACTATGTGGACTACAGACTGGAAAGAATCAAG
GAGGCCAACAACGAGACCTACGTCGAGCAGCACGAGGTGGCAGTGGCCAGATACTGCGACCTCCCTAGCA
AACTGGGGCACAAGCTTAATTGAGCGGCCGCGACTCTAGAGTCGACCTGCAGGCATGCAAGCTTCAGGTA
GCCGGCTAACGTTAACAACCGGTACCTCTAGAACTATAGCTAGCATGCGCAAATTTAAAGCGCTGATATC
GATAAAATAAAAGATTTTATTTAGTCTCCAGAAAAAGGGGGGAATGAAAGACCCCACCTGTAGGTTTGGC
AAGCTAGCTTAAGTAACGCCATTTTGCAAGGCATGGAAAATACATAACTGAGAATAGAGAAGTTCAGATC
AAGGTTAGGAACAGAGAGACAGCAGAATATGGGCCAAACAGGATATCTGTGGTAAGCAGTTCCTGCCCCG
GCTCAGGGCCAAGAACAGATGGTCCCCAGATGCGGTCCCGCCCTCAGCAGTTTCTAGAGAACCATCAGAT
GTTTCCAGGGTGCCCCAAGGACCTGAAATGACCCTGTGCCTTATTTGAACTAACCAATCAGTTCGCTTCT
CGCTTCTGTTCGCGCGCTTCTGCTCCCCGAGCTCAATAAAAGAGCCCACAACCCCTCACTCGGCGCGCCA
GTCCTCCGATAGACTGCGTCGCCCGGGTACCCGTGTATCCAATAAACCCTCTTGCAGTTGCATCCGACTT
GTGGTCTCGCTGTTCCTTGGGAGGGTCTCCTCTGAGTGATTGACTACCCGTCAGCGGGGGTCTTTCATGG
GTAACAGTTTCTTGAAGTTGGAGAACAACATTCTGAGGGTAGGAGTCGAATATTAAGTAATCCTGACTCA
ATTAGCCACTGTTTTGAATCCACATACTCCAATACTCCTGAAATAGTTCATTATGGACAGCGCAGAAAGA
GCTGGGGAGAATTGTGAAATTGTTATCCGCTCACAATTCCACACAACATACGAGCCGGAAGCATAAAGTG
TAAAGCCTGGGGTGCCTAATGAGTGAGCTAACTCACATTAATTGCGTTGCGCTCACTGCCCGCTTTCCAG
TCGGGAAACCTGTCGTGCCAGCTGCATTAATGAATCGGCCAACGCGCGGGGAGAGGCGGTTTGCGTATTG
GGCGCTCTTCCGCTTCCTCGCTCACTGACTCGCTGCGCTCGGTCGTTCGGCTGCGGCGAGCGGTATCAGC
TCACTCAAAGGCGGTAATACGGTTATCCACAGAATCAGGGGATAACGCAGGAAAGAACATGTGAGCAAAA
GGCCAGCAAAAGGCCAGGAACCGTAAAAAGGCCGCGTTGCTGGCGTTTTTCCATAGGCTCCGCCCCCCTG
ACGAGCATCACAAAAATCGACGCTCAAGTCAGAGGTGGCGAAACCCGACAGGACTATAAAGATACCAGGC
GTTTCCCCCTGGAAGCTCCCTCGTGCGCTCTCCTGTTCCGACCCTGCCGCTTACCGGATACCTGTCCGCC
TTTCTCCCTTCGGGAAGCGTGGCGCTTTCTCATAGCTCACGCTGTAGGTATCTCAGTTCGGTGTAGGTCG
TTCGCTCCAAGCTGGGCTGTGTGCACGAACCCCCCGTTCAGCCCGACCGCTGCGCCTTATCCGGTAACTA
TCGTCTTGAGTCCAACCCGGTAAGACACGACTTATCGCCACTGGCAGCAGCCACTGGTAACAGGATTAGC
AGAGCGAGGTATGTAGGCGGTGCTACAGAGTTCTTGAAGTGGTGGCCTAACTACGGCTACACTAGAAGAA
CAGTATTTGGTATCTGCGCTCTGCTGAAGCCAGTTACCTTCGGAAAAAGAGTTGGTAGCTCTTGATCCGG
CAAACAAACCACCGCTGGTAGCGGTGGTTTTTTTGTTTGCAAGCAGCAGATTACGCGCAGAAAAAAAGGA
TCTCAAGAAGATCCTTTGATCTTTTCTACGGGGTCTGACGCTCAGTGGAACGAAAACTCACGTTAAGGGA
TTTTGGTCATGAGATTATCAAAAAGGATCTTCACCTAGATCCTTTTAAATTAAAAATGAAGTTTTAAATC
AATCTAAAGTATATATGAGTAAACTTGGTCTGACAGTTACCAATGCTTAATCAGTGAGGCACCTATCTCA
GCGATCTGTCTATTTCGTTCATCCATAGTTGCCTGACTCCCCGTCGTGTAGATAACTACGATACGGGAGG
GCTTACCATCTGGCCCCAGTGCTGCAATGATACCGCGAGACCCACGCTCACCGGCTCCAGATTTATCAGC
AATAAACCAGCCAGCCGGAAGGGCCGAGCGCAGAAGTGGTCCTGCAACTTTATCCGCCTCCATCCAGTCT
ATTAATTGTTGCCGGGAAGCTAGAGTAAGTAGTTCGCCAGTTAATAGTTTGCGCAACGTTGTTGCCATTG
CTACAGGCATCGTGGTGTCACGCTCGTCGTTTGGTATGGCTTCATTCAGCTCCGGTTCCCAACGATCAAG
GCGAGTTACATGATCCCCCATGTTGTGCAAAAAAGCGGTTAGCTCCTTCGGTCCTCCGATCGTTGTCAGA
AGTAAGTTGGCCGCAGTGTTATCACTCATGGTTATGGCAGCACTGCATAATTCTCTTACTGTCATGCCAT
CCGTAAGATGCTTTTCTGTGACTGGTGAGTACTCAACCAAGTCATTCTGAGAATAGTGTATGCGGCGACC
GAGTTGCTCTTGCCCGGCGTCAATACGGGATAATACCGCGCCACATAGCAGAACTTTAAAAGTGCTCATC
ATTGGAAAACGTTCTTCGGGGCGAAAACTCTCAAGGATCTTACCGCTGTTGAGATCCAGTTCGATGTAAC
CCACTCGTGCACCCAACTGATCTTCAGCATCTTTTACTTTCACCAGCGTTTCTGGGTGAGCAAAAACAGG
AAGGCAAAATGCCGCAAAAAAGGGAATAAGGGCGACACGGAAATGTTGAATACTCATACTCTTCCTTTTT
CAATATTATTGAAGCATTTATCAGGGTTATTGTCTCATGAGCGGATACATATTTGAATGTATTTAGAAAA
ATAAACAAATAGGGGTTCCGCGCACATTTCCCCGAAAAGTGCCACCTGACGTCTAAGAAACCATTATTAT
CATGACATTAACCTATAAAAATAGGCGTATCACGAGGCCCTTTCGTCTCGCGCGTTTCGGTGATGACGGT
GAAAACCTCTGACACATGCAGCTCCCGGAGACGGTCACAGCTTGTCTGTAAGCGGATGCCGGGAGCAGAC
AAGCCCGTCAGGGCGCGTCAGCGGGTGTTGGCGGGTGTCGGGGCTGGCTTAACTATGCGGCATCAGAGCA
GATTGTACTGAGAGTGCACCATATGCGGTGTGAAATACCGCACAGATGCGTAAGGAGAAAATACCGCATC
AGGCGCCATTCGCCATTCAGGCTGCGCAACTGTTGGGAAGGGCGATCGGTGCGGGCCTCTTCGCTATTAC
GCCAGCTGGCGAAAGGGGGATGTGCTGCAAGGCGA
Features (pLannotate 1.2.2; 19 found; start..end, strand, type, name):
     53..254     -  CDS            TcR (fragment): tetracycline efflux protein; tet; confers resistance to tetracycline
    255..353     +  CDS            env (fragment): murine leukemia virus gPr80 envelope polyprotein precursor; env; proteolytically cleaved into gp70SU and p15TM subunits
    395..911     +  LTR            5' LTR: 5' long terminal repeat from murine embryonic stem cell virus
    975..1316    +  misc_feature   MESV Ψ: packaging signal of murine embryonic stem cell virus
   1383..1799    +  CDS            gag (truncated): truncated Moloney murine leukemia virus (MMLV) gag gene lacking the start codon
   1833..2402    +  misc_feature   IRES2: internal ribosome entry site (IRES) of the encephalomyocarditis virus (EMCV)
   2402..3100    +  CDS            TagBFP: TagBFP is a basic (constitutively fluorescent) blue fluorescent protein published in 2008, derived from Entacmaea quadricolor. It is reported to be a very rapidly-maturing monomer with very low acid sensitivity.
   3114..3144    +  misc_feature   MCS (fragment): pUC18/19 multiple cloning site
   3264..3778    +  LTR            3' LTR: 3' long terminal repeat from murine embryonic stem cell virus
   3940..3956    -  protein_bind   lac operator: The lac repressor binds to the lac operator to inhibit transcription in E. coli. This inhibition can be relieved by adding lactose or isopropyl-β-D-thiogalactopyranoside (IPTG). lac repressor encoded by lacI
   3964..3994    -  promoter       lac promoter: promoter for the E. coli lac operon
   4009..4030    -  protein_bind   CAP binding site: CAP binding activates transcription in the presence of cAMP. E. coli catabolite activator protein
   4043..4135    -  CDS            lacI (fragment): lac repressor; lacI; The lac repressor binds to the lac operator to inhibit transcription in E. coli. This inhibition can be relieved by adding lactose or isopropyl-β-D-thiogalactopyranoside (IPTG).
   4318..4906    -  rep_origin     ori: high-copy-number ColE1/pMB1/pBR322/pUC origin of replication
   5077..5937    -  CDS            AmpR: β-lactamase; bla; confers resistance to ampicillin, carbenicillin, and related antibiotics
   5938..6042    -  promoter       AmpR promoter: bla
   6137..6172    +  CDS            rop (fragment): Rop protein, which maintains plasmids at low copy number; rop
   6274..6373    +  misc_feature   bom (fragment): basis of mobility region from pBR322
   6379..53      -  CDS            lacZα (fragment) (across the origin): LacZα fragment of β-galactosidase; lacZ fragment
