[The description below was written by a language model from this plasmid's Addgene catalogue record and pLannotate feature annotations shown in this document.]
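Description:
MSCV-IRES-tagBFP is a 6.5 kb gammaretroviral transfer vector built on the murine stem cell virus (MSCV) backbone and intended for expressing the blue fluorescent protein TagBFP in mammalian cells. In bacteria it is maintained through a high-copy ColE1/pUC-type origin and selected with ampicillin via the β-lactamase gene and its native promoter. The rest of the bacterial backbone carries only short remnants of earlier cloning vectors (fragments of tetracycline resistance, lacI, lacZα, rop and bom, plus a lac promoter/operator), which are not expected to have any function here.

The retroviral portion is flanked by 5′ and 3′ long terminal repeats from murine embryonic stem cell virus. Downstream of the 5′ LTR lie the MESV Ψ packaging signal and a truncated MMLV gag segment lacking its start codon, which together support encapsidation of the genomic RNA when gag-pol and envelope functions are supplied in trans by a packaging system. No separate internal promoter is annotated, so transcription of the payload depends on the 5′ LTR. The payload is an EMCV internal ribosome entry site (IRES2) immediately followed by the TagBFP coding sequence, a monomeric, fast-maturing blue fluorescent protein derived from Entacmaea quadricolor. The record lists TagBFP as inserted between EcoRI and NotI sites, both of which are retained.

In the annotated sequence nothing occupies the short interval between the gag fragment and the IRES. The plasmid therefore expresses TagBFP alone, for marking transduced or transfected cells. An upstream gene could in principle be placed there for bicistronic co-expression with the blue reporter, though the record does not state this use.
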