Addgene plasmid #219965: MSCV-IRES-tagBFP
Purpose: express TagBFP in mammalian cells
Depositing lab: Mohamed Fareh. Depositing organization: Peter MacCallum Cancer Institute.
Backbone
  Vector backbone: MSCV
  Vector type: Mammalian Expression, Retroviral
Growth in bacteria
  Bacterial resistance: Ampicillin, 100 μg/mL
  Growth temperature: 37°C
  Growth strain: NEB Stable
  Copy number: High Copy
Gene/Insert
  Gene/Insert name: TagBFP
  Species: Entacmaea quadricolor
  Insert size (bp): 702
  Cloning method: Restriction Enzyme; 5′ cloning site EcoRI (not destroyed); 3′ cloning site NotI (not destroyed)
  Sequencing primers: 5′ TGGCTCTCCTCAAGCGTATT
Resource information
  A portion of this plasmid was derived from a plasmid made by: Ilia Voskoboinik's Lab Sir Peter MacCallum Department of Oncology, The University of Melbourne, Parkville, 3052, Australia
Terms and licenses: Academic/Nonprofit Terms; Industry Terms: Not Available to Industry
How to cite: MSCV-IRES-tagBFP was a gift from Mohamed Fareh (Addgene plasmid # 219965 ; http://n2t.net/addgene:219965 ; RRID:Addgene_219965)
